Addgene plasmid #89160: pCAG-D1R
Purpose: Express vaccinia virus D1R in mammalian cells
Depositing lab: Takeshi Kobayashi. Depositing organization: The University of Osaka. Publication: Entirely plasmid-based reverse genetics system for rotaviruses. Kanai Y, Komoto S, Kawagishi T, Nouda R, Nagasawa N, Onishi M, Matsuura Y, Taniguchi K, Kobayashi T. Proc Natl Acad Sci U S A. 2017 Jan 30. pii: 201618424. doi: 10.1073/pnas.1618424114. PubMed 28137864.
Backbone
  Vector backbone: pCAGGS
  Backbone size w/o insert (bp): 5713
  Total vector size (bp): 8248
  Vector type: Mammalian Expression
  Selectable markers: Puromycin
Growth in bacteria
  Bacterial resistance: Ampicillin, 100 μg/mL
  Growth temperature: 37°C
  Growth strain: DH5alpha
  Copy number: Unknown
Gene/Insert
  Gene/Insert name: Vaccinia virus D1R
  Species: Vaccinia virus
  Insert size (bp): 2535
  Promoter: CAG promotor
  Cloning method: Gibson Cloning
  Sequencing primers: 5′ CTAGAGCCTCTGCTAACCATGTTC; 3′ TCAGTGGTATTTGTGAGCCAGG
Terms and licenses: Academic/Nonprofit Terms; Industry Terms: Not Available to Industry
How to cite: pCAG-D1R was a gift from Takeshi Kobayashi (Addgene plasmid # 89160 ; http://n2t.net/addgene:89160 ; RRID:Addgene_89160)
