[The description below was written by a language model from this plasmid's Addgene catalogue record and pLannotate feature annotations shown in this document.]
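Description:
pCAG-D1R is a mammalian expression plasmid of about 8.2 kb, built on the pCAGGS backbone, that drives production of the vaccinia virus D1R protein in transfected cells. It is propagated in E. coli through a high-copy ColE1/pUC-type origin and selected with ampicillin via the β-lactamase gene and its native promoter. For selection in mammalian cells it carries a separate cassette in which the SV40 enhancer/early promoter drives puromycin N-acetyltransferase, terminated by an SV40 polyadenylation signal.

The payload is a roughly 2.5 kb open reading frame, inserted by Gibson assembly, that matches the large subunit of the vaccinia mRNA capping enzyme (Western Reserve strain). It sits under the composite CAG promoter, made up of the human CMV immediate-early enhancer, the chicken β-actin promoter and a chimeric β-actin/β-globin intron, a combination that gives strong constitutive expression in many mammalian cell types. Transcripts end at the rabbit β-globin polyadenylation signal. The short β-globin, dmpM, large T antigen, lacI and MCS fragments in the annotation appear to be remnants of backbone and flanking sequences rather than functional genes. No epitope tag or reporter is annotated.

The D1R product acts as part of a heterodimeric enzyme, so it would normally be paired with a construct supplying the small subunit, which is not part of this plasmid. The associated publication describes an entirely plasmid-based reverse genetics system for rotaviruses. This suggests the plasmid serves as a helper that provides cytoplasmic capping activity for transcripts made from co-transfected plasmids, although the record itself states only that its purpose is D1R expression in mammalian cells.
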