Features (pLannotate 1.2.2; 16 found; start..end, strand, type, name):
      1..380     +  enhancer       CMV enhancer: human cytomegalovirus immediate early enhancer
    382..657     +  promoter       chicken β-actin promoter: No description available
    658..1672    +  intron         chimeric intron: chimera between introns from chicken β-actin and rabbit β-globin
   1763..4294    +  CDS            MCEL_VACCW: Experimental evidence at protein level: Swiss-Prot protein existence level 1. The heterodimeric enzyme is also involved in early viral gene transcription termination and intermediate viral gene transcription initiation. Early gene transcription termination requires the termination factor VTF, the DNA-dependent ATPase NPH-I and the Rap94 subunit of the viral RNA polymerase, as well as the presence of a specific termination motif. Binds, together with RAP94, to the termination motif 5'-UUUUUNU-3' in the nascent early mRNA. From Vaccinia virus (strain Western Reserve) (VACV) (Vaccinia virus (stra
   4306..4383    +  CDS            HBB (fragment): HBB_PONPY - Experimental evidence at transcript level: Swiss-Prot protein existence level 2. Involved in oxygen transport from the lung to the various peripheral tissues. From Pongo pygmaeus (Bornean orangutan).
   4458..4513    +  polyA_signal   β-globin poly(A) signal: rabbit β-globin polyadenylation signal (Gil and Proudfoot, 1987)
   4870..5199    +  promoter       SV40 promoter: SV40 enhancer and early promoter
   5200..5221    -  misc_feature   MCS (fragment): pUC18/19 multiple cloning site
   5292..5891    +  CDS            PuroR: puromycin N-acetyltransferase; pac from Streptomyces alboniger; confers resistance to puromycin
   5941..6006    +  CDS            dmpM (fragment): DMPM_STRAD - Protein inferred from homology: Swiss-Prot protein existence level 3. From Streptomyces alboniger.
   6015..6098    +  CDS            large T antigen (fragment): large T antigen from SV40 (simian virus 40)
   6121..6255    +  polyA_signal   SV40 poly(A) signal: SV40 polyadenylation signal
   6257..6311    -  CDS            lacI (fragment): lac repressor; lacI; The lac repressor binds to the lac operator to inhibit transcription in E. coli. This inhibition can be relieved by adding lactose or isopropyl-β-D-thiogalactopyranoside (IPTG).
   6494..7082    -  rep_origin     ori: high-copy-number ColE1/pMB1/pBR322/pUC origin of replication
   7253..8113    -  CDS            AmpR: β-lactamase; bla; confers resistance to ampicillin, carbenicillin, and related antibiotics
   8114..8218    -  promoter       AmpR promoter: bla
>Addgene plasmid #89160 | pCAG-D1R | depositor full sequence | sequence record 172788 | pCAG-D1R sequence 8248 bps
GACATTGATTATTGACTAGTTATTAATAGTAATCAATTACGGGGTCATTAGTTCATAGCCCATATATGGA
GTTCCGCGTTACATAACTTACGGTAAATGGCCCGCCTGGCTGACCGCCCAACGACCCCCGCCCATTGACG
TCAATAATGACGTATGTTCCCATAGTAACGCCAATAGGGACTTTCCATTGACGTCAATGGGTGGAGTATT
TACGGTAAACTGCCCACTTGGCAGTACATCAAGTGTATCATATGCCAAGTACGCCCCCTATTGACGTCAA
TGACGGTAAATGGCCCGCCTGGCATTATGCCCAGTACATGACCTTATGGGACTTTCCTACTTGGCAGTAC
ATCTACGTATTAGTCATCGCTATTACCATGGTCGAGGTGAGCCCCACGTTCTGCTTCACTCTCCCCATCT
CCCCCCCCTCCCCACCCCCAATTTTGTATTTATTTATTTTTTAATTATTTTGTGCAGCGATGGGGGCGGG
GGGGGGGGGGGGGGGCGCCAGGCGGGGCGGGGCGGGGCGAGGGGCGGGGCGGGGCGAGGCGGAGAGGTGC
GGCGGCAGCCAATCAGAGCGGCGCGCTCCGAAAGTTTCCTTTTATGGCGAGGCGGCGGCGGCGGCGGCCC
TATAAAAAGCGAAGCGCGCGGCGGGCGGGAGTCGCTGCGTTGCCTTCGCCCCGTGCCCCGCTCCGCGCCG
CCTCGCGCCGCCCGCCCCGGCTCTGACTGACCGCGTTACTCCCACAGGTGAGCGGGCGGGACGGCCCTTC
TCCTCCGGGCTGTAATTAGCGCTTGGTTTAATGACGGCTCGTTTCTTTTCTGTGGCTGCGTGAAAGCCTT
AAAGGGCTCCGGGAGGGCCCTTTGTGCGGGGGGGAGCGGCTCGGGGGGTGCGTGCGTGTGTGTGTGCGTG
GGGAGCGCCGCGTGCGGCTCCGCGCTGCCCGGCGGCTGTGAGCGCTGCGGGCGCGGCGCGGGGCTTTGTG
CGCTCCGCAGTGTGCGCGAGGGGAGCGCGGCCGGGGGCGGTGCCCCGCGGTGCGGGGGGGGCTGCGAGGG
GAACAAAGGCTGCGTGCGGGGTGTGTGCGTGGGGGGGTGAGCAGGGGGTGTGGGCGCGTCGGTCGGGCTG
CAACCCCCCCTGCACCCCCCTCCCCGAGTTGCTGAGCACGGCCCGGCTTCGGGTGCGGGGCTCCGTACGG
GGCGTGGCGCGGGGCTCGCCGTGCCGGGCGGGGGGTGGCGGCAGGTGGGGGTGCCGGGCGGGGCGGGGCC
GCCTCGGGCCGGGGAGGGCTCGGGGGAGGGGCGCGGCGGCCCCCGGAGCGCCGGCGGCTGTCGAGGCGCG
GCGAGCCGCAACCATTGCCTTTTATGGTAATCGTGCGAGAGGGCGCAAGGACTTCCTTTGTCCCAAATCT
GTGCGGAGCCGAAATCTGGGAGGCGCCGCCGCACCCCCTCTAGCGGGCGCGGGGCGAAGCGGTGCGGCGC
CGGCAGGAAGGAAATGGGCGGGGAGGGCCTTCGTGCGTCGCCGCGCCGCCGTCCCCTTCTCCCTCTCCAG
CCTCGGGGCTGTCCGCGGGGGGACGGCTGCCTTCGGGGGGGACGGGGCAGGGCGGGGTTCGGCTTCTGGC
GTGTGACCGGCGGCTCTAGAGCCTCTGCTAACCATGTTCATGCCTTCTTCTTTTTCCTACAGCTCCTGGG
CAACGTGCTGGTTATTGTGCTGTCTCATCATTTTGGCAAAGAATTAATTAAGTTTAAACGGCGCGCCGAT
ATCTTAAGATCTATGGATGCCAACGTAGTATCATCTTCTACTATTGCAACGTATATAGACGCTTTAGCGA
AGAATGCTTCAGAATTAGAACAGAGGTCTACCGCATACGAAATAAATAATGAATTGGAACTAGTATTTAT
TAAGCCGCCATTAATTACTTTGACAAATGTAGTGAATATCTCTACGATTCAGGAATCGTTTATTCGATTT
ACCGTTACTAATAAGGAAGGTGTTAAAATTAGAACTAAGATTCCATTATCTAAGGTACATGGTCTAGATG
TAAAAAATGTACAGTTAGTAGATGCTATAGATAACATAGTTTGGGAAAAGAAATCATTAGTGACGGAAAA
TCGTCTTCACAAAGAATGCTTGTTGAGACTATCGACAGAGGAACGTTATATATTTTTGGATTACAAGAAA
TATGGATCCTCTATCCGACTAGAATTAGTCAATCTTATTCAAGCAAAAACAAAAAACTTTACGATAGACT
TTAAGCTAAAATATTTTCTAGGATCCGGTGCCCAGTCTAAAAGTTCTTTATTACACGCTATTAATCATCC
AAAGTCAAGGCCTAATACATCTCTGGAAATAGAATTCACACCTAGAGACAATGAAAAAGTTCCATATGAT
GAACTAATAAAGGAATTGACAACTCTATCACGTCATATATTTATGGCTTCTCCAGAGAATGTAATTCTTT
CTCCGCCTATTAACGCGCCTATAAAAACCTTTATGTTGCCTAAACAAGATATAGTAGGTTTGGATCTGGA
AAATCTATATGCCGTAACTAAGACTGACGGCATTCCTATAACTATCAGAGTTACATCAAACGGGTTGTAT
TGTTATTTTACACATCTTGGTTATATTATTAGATATCCTGTTAAGAGAATAATAGATTCCGAAGTAGTAG
TCTTTGGTGAGGCAGTTAAGGATAAGAACTGGACCGTATATCTCATTAAGCTAATAGAGCCTGTGAATGC
AATCAATGATAGACTAGAAGAAAGTAAGTATGTTGAATCTAAACTAGTGGATATTTGTGATCGGATAGTA
TTCAAGTCAAAGAAATATGAAGGTCCGTTTACTACAACTAGTGAAGTCGTCGATATGTTATCTACATATT
TACCAAAGCAACCAGAAGGTGTTATTCTGTTCTATTCAAAGGGACCTAAATCTAACATTGATTTTAAAAT
TAAAAAGGAAAATACTATAGACCAAACTGCAAATGTAGTATTTAGGTACATGTCCAGTGAACCAATTATC
TTTGGAGAATCGTCTATCTTTGTAGAGTATAAGAAATTTAGCAACGATAAAGGCTTTCCTAAAGAATATG
GTTCTGGTAAGATTGTGTTATATAACGGCGTTAATTATCTAAATAATATCTATTGTTTGGAATATATTAA
TACACATAATGAAGTGGGTATTAAGTCCGTGGTTGTACCTATTAAGTTTATAGCAGAATTCTTAGTTAAT
GGAGAAATACTTAAACCTAGAATTGATAAAACCATGAAATATATTAACTCAGAAGATTATTATGGAAATC
AACATAATATCATAGTCGAACATTTAAGAGATCAAAGCATCAAAATAGGAGATATCTTTAACGAGGATAA
ACTATCGGATGTGGGACATCAATACGCCAATAATGATAAATTTAGATTAAATCCAGAAGTTAGTTATTTT
ACGAATAAACGAACTAGAGGACCGTTGGGAATTTTATCAAACTACGTCAAGACTCTTCTTATTTCTATGT
ATTGTTCCAAAACATTTTTAGACGATTCCAACAAACGAAAGGTATTGGCGATTGATTTTGGAAACGGTGC
TGACCTGGAAAAATACTTTTATGGAGAGATTGCGTTATTGGTAGCGACGGATCCGGATGCTGATGCTATA
GCTAGAGGAAATGAAAGATACAACAAATTAAACTCTGGAATTAAAACCAAGTACTACAAATTTGACTACA
TTCAGGAAACTATTCGATCCGATACATTTGTCTCTAGTGTCAGAGAAGTATTCTATTTTGGAAAGTTTAA
TATCATCGACTGGCAGTTTGCTATCCATTATTCTTTTCATCCGAGACATTATGCTACCGTCATGAATAAC
TTATCCGAACTAACTGCTTCTGGAGGCAAGGTATTAATCACTACCATGGACGGAGACAAATTATCAAAAT
TAACAGATAAAAAGACTTTTATAATTCATAAGAATTTACCTAGTAGCGAAAACTATATGTCTGTAGAAAA
AATAGCTGATGATAGAATAGTGGTATATAATCCATCAACAATGTCTACTCCAATGACTGAATACATTATC
AAAAAGAACGATATAGTCAGAGTGTTTAACGAATACGGATTTGTTCTTGTAGATAACGTTGATTTCGCTA
CAATTATAGAACGAAGTAAAAAGTTTATTAATGGCGCATCTACAATGGAAGATAGACCGTCTACAAAAAA
CTTTTTCGAACTAAATAGAGGAGCCATTAAATGTGAAGGTTTAGATGTCGAAGACTTACTTAGTTACTAT
GTTGTTTATGTCTTTTCTAAGCGGTAAAGATCTTCGAATTCACTCCTCAGGTGCAGGCTGCCTATCAGAA
GGTGGTGGCTGGTGTGGCCAATGCCCTGGCTCACAAATACCACTGAGATCGATCTTTTTCCCTCTGCCAA
AAATTATGGGGACATCATGAAGCCCCTTGAGCATCTGACTTCTGGCTAATAAAGGAAATTTATTTTCATT
GCAATAGTGTGTTGGAATTTTTTGTGTCTCTCACTCGGAAGGACATATGGGAGGGCAAATCATTTAAAAC
ATCAGAATGAGTATTTGGTTTAGAGTTTGGCAACATATGCCCATATGCTGGCTGCCATGAACAAAGGTTG
GCTATAAAGAGGTCATCAGTATATGAAACAGCCCCCTGCTGTCCATTCCTTATTCCATAGAAAAGCCTTG
ACTTGAGGTTAGATTTTTTTTATATTTTGTTTTGTGTTATTTTTTTCTTTAACATCCCTAAAATTTTCCT
TACATGTTTTACTAGCCAGATTTTTCCTCCTCTCCTGACTACTCCCAGTCATAGCTGTCCCTCTTCTCTT
ATGGAGATCCCTCGACCTGCAGCCCAAGCTCTGTGGAATGTGTGTCAGTTAGGGTGTGGAAAGTCCCCAG
GCTCCCCAGCAGGCAGAAGTATGCAAAGCATGCATCTCAATTAGTCAGCAACCAGGTGTGGAAAGTCCCC
AGGCTCCCCAGCAGGCAGAAGTATGCAAAGCATGCATCTCAATTAGTCAGCAACCATAGTCCCGCCCCTA
ACTCCGCCCATCCCGCCCCTAACTCCGCCCAGTTTCCGCCCTTCTCCGCCCCATGGCTGACTAATTTTTT
TTATTTATGCAGAGGCCGAGGCCGCCTCGGCCTCTGAGCTATTCCAGAAGTAGTGAGGAGGCTTTTTTGG
AGGCCTAGGCTTTTGCAAAAAGCTTGCATGCCTGCAGGTCGGCCGCCACGACCGGTGCCGCCACCATCCC
CTGACCCACGCCCCTGACCCCTCACAAGGAGACGACCTTCCATGACCGAGTACAAGCCCACGGTGCGCCT
CGCCACCCGCGACGACGTCCCCCGGGCCGTACGCACCCTCGCCGCCGCGTTCGCCGACTACCCCGCCACG
CGCCACACCGTCGACCCGGACCGCCACATCGAGCGGGTCACCGAGCTGCAAGAACTCTTCCTCACGCGCG
TCGGGCTCGACATCGGCAAGGTGTGGGTCGCGGACGACGGCGCCGCGGTGGCGGTCTGGACCACGCCGGA
GAGCGTCGAAGCGGGGGCGGTGTTCGCCGAGATCGGCCCGCGCATGGCCGAGTTGAGCGGTTCCCGGCTG
GCCGCGCAGCAACAGATGGAAGGCCTCCTGGCGCCGCACCGGCCCAAGGAGCCCGCGTGGTTCCTGGCCA
CCGTCGGCGTCTCGCCCGACCACCAGGGCAAGGGTCTGGGCAGCGCCGTCGTGCTCCCCGGAGTGGAGGC
GGCCGAGCGCGCCGGGGTGCCCGCCTTCCTGGAGACCTCCGCGCCCCGCAACCTCCCCTTCTACGAGCGG
CTCGGCTTCACCGTCACCGCCGACGTCGAGGTGCCCGAAGGACCGCGCACCTGGTGCATGACCCGCAAGC
CCGGTGCCTGACGCCCGCCCCACGACCCGCAGCGCCCGACCGAAAGGAGCGCACGACCCCATGGCTCCGA
CCGAAGCCACCCGGGGCGGCCCCGCCGACCCCGCACCCGCCCCCGAGGCCCACCGACTCTAGAGGATCAT
AATCAGCCATACCACATTTGTAGAGGTTTTACTTGCTTTAAAAAACCTCCCACACCTCCCCCTGAACCTG
AAACATAAAATGAATGCAATTGTTGTTGTTAACTTGTTTATTGCAGCTTATAATGGTTACAAATAAAGCA
ATAGCATCACAAATTTCACAAATAAAGCATTTTTTTCACTGCATTCTAGTTGTGGTTTGTCCAAACTCAT
CAATGTATCTTATCATGTCTGGATCCGCTGCATTAATGAATCGGCCAACGCGCGGGGAGAGGCGGTTTGC
GTATTGGGCGCTCTTCCGCTTCCTCGCTCACTGACTCGCTGCGCTCGGTCGTTCGGCTGCGGCGAGCGGT
ATCAGCTCACTCAAAGGCGGTAATACGGTTATCCACAGAATCAGGGGATAACGCAGGAAAGAACATGTGA
GCAAAAGGCCAGCAAAAGGCCAGGAACCGTAAAAAGGCCGCGTTGCTGGCGTTTTTCCATAGGCTCCGCC
CCCCTGACGAGCATCACAAAAATCGACGCTCAAGTCAGAGGTGGCGAAACCCGACAGGACTATAAAGATA
CCAGGCGTTTCCCCCTGGAAGCTCCCTCGTGCGCTCTCCTGTTCCGACCCTGCCGCTTACCGGATACCTG
TCCGCCTTTCTCCCTTCGGGAAGCGTGGCGCTTTCTCATAGCTCACGCTGTAGGTATCTCAGTTCGGTGT
AGGTCGTTCGCTCCAAGCTGGGCTGTGTGCACGAACCCCCCGTTCAGCCCGACCGCTGCGCCTTATCCGG
TAACTATCGTCTTGAGTCCAACCCGGTAAGACACGACTTATCGCCACTGGCAGCAGCCACTGGTAACAGG
ATTAGCAGAGCGAGGTATGTAGGCGGTGCTACAGAGTTCTTGAAGTGGTGGCCTAACTACGGCTACACTA
GAAGAACAGTATTTGGTATCTGCGCTCTGCTGAAGCCAGTTACCTTCGGAAAAAGAGTTGGTAGCTCTTG
ATCCGGCAAACAAACCACCGCTGGTAGCGGTGGTTTTTTTGTTTGCAAGCAGCAGATTACGCGCAGAAAA
AAAGGATCTCAAGAAGATCCTTTGATCTTTTCTACGGGGTCTGACGCTCAGTGGAACGAAAACTCACGTT
AAGGGATTTTGGTCATGAGATTATCAAAAAGGATCTTCACCTAGATCCTTTTAAATTAAAAATGAAGTTT
TAAATCAATCTAAAGTATATATGAGTAAACTTGGTCTGACAGTTACCAATGCTTAATCAGTGAGGCACCT
ATCTCAGCGATCTGTCTATTTCGTTCATCCATAGTTGCCTGACTCCCCGTCGTGTAGATAACTACGATAC
GGGAGGGCTTACCATCTGGCCCCAGTGCTGCAATGATACCGCGAGACCCACGCTCACCGGCTCCAGATTT
ATCAGCAATAAACCAGCCAGCCGGAAGGGCCGAGCGCAGAAGTGGTCCTGCAACTTTATCCGCCTCCATC
CAGTCTATTAATTGTTGCCGGGAAGCTAGAGTAAGTAGTTCGCCAGTTAATAGTTTGCGCAACGTTGTTG
CCATTGCTACAGGCATCGTGGTGTCACGCTCGTCGTTTGGTATGGCTTCATTCAGCTCCGGTTCCCAACG
ATCAAGGCGAGTTACATGATCCCCCATGTTGTGCAAAAAAGCGGTTAGCTCCTTCGGTCCTCCGATCGTT
GTCAGAAGTAAGTTGGCCGCAGTGTTATCACTCATGGTTATGGCAGCACTGCATAATTCTCTTACTGTCA
TGCCATCCGTAAGATGCTTTTCTGTGACTGGTGAGTACTCAACCAAGTCATTCTGAGAATAGTGTATGCG
GCGACCGAGTTGCTCTTGCCCGGCGTCAATACGGGATAATACCGCGCCACATAGCAGAACTTTAAAAGTG
CTCATCATTGGAAAACGTTCTTCGGGGCGAAAACTCTCAAGGATCTTACCGCTGTTGAGATCCAGTTCGA
TGTAACCCACTCGTGCACCCAACTGATCTTCAGCATCTTTTACTTTCACCAGCGTTTCTGGGTGAGCAAA
AACAGGAAGGCAAAATGCCGCAAAAAAGGGAATAAGGGCGACACGGAAATGTTGAATACTCATACTCTTC
CTTTTTCAATATTATTGAAGCATTTATCAGGGTTATTGTCTCATGAGCGGATACATATTTGAATGTATTT
AGAAAAATAAACAAATAGGGGTTCCGCGCACATTTCCCCGAAAAGTGCCACCTGGGTC
