>Addgene plasmid #89160 | pCAG-D1R | addgene partial sequence | sequence record 176192 | Addgene partial plasmid next-generation sequencing result (a portion of the CAG promoter is not represented)
CCTTTGTCCCAAATCTGTGCGGAGCCGAAATCTGGGAGGCGCCGCCGCACCCCCTCTAGCGGGCGCGGGG
CGAAGCGGTGCGGCGCCGGCAGGAAGGAAATGGGCGGGGAGGGCCTTCGTGCGTCGCCGCGCCGCCGTCC
CCTTCTCCCTCTCCAGCCTCGGGGCTGTCCGCGGGGGGACGGCTGCCTTCGGGGGGGACGGGGCAGGGCG
GGGTTCGGCTTCTGGCGTGTGACCGGCGGCTCTAGAGCCTCTGCTAACCATGTTCATGCCTTCTTCTTTT
TCCTACAGCTCCTGGGCAACGTGCTGGTTATTGTGCTGTCTCATCATTTTGGCAAAGAATTAATTAAGTT
TAAACGGCGCGCCGATATCTTAAGATCTATGGATGCCAACGTAGTATCATCTTCTACTATTGCAACGTAT
ATAGACGCTTTAGCGAAGAATGCTTCAGAATTAGAACAGAGGTCTACCGCATACGAAATAAATAATGAAT
TGGAACTAGTATTTATTAAGCCGCCATTAATTACTTTGACAAATGTAGTGAATATCTCTACGATTCAGGA
ATCGTTTATTCGATTTACCGTTACTAATAAGGAAGGTGTTAAAATTAGAACTAAGATTCCATTATCTAAG
GTACATGGTCTAGATGTAAAAAATGTACAGTTAGTAGATGCTATAGATAACATAGTTTGGGAAAAGAAAT
CATTAGTGACGGAAAATCGTCTTCACAAAGAATGCTTGTTGAGACTATCGACAGAGGAACGTTATATATT
TTTGGATTACAAGAAATATGGATCCTCTATCCGACTAGAATTAGTCAATCTTATTCAAGCAAAAACAAAA
AACTTTACGATAGACTTTAAGCTAAAATATTTTCTAGGATCCGGTGCCCAGTCTAAAAGTTCTTTATTAC
ACGCTATTAATCATCCAAAGTCAAGGCCTAATACATCTCTGGAAATAGAATTCACACCTAGAGACAATGA
AAAAGTTCCATATGATGAACTAATAAAGGAATTGACAACTCTATCACGTCATATATTTATGGCTTCTCCA
GAGAATGTAATTCTTTCTCCGCCTATTAACGCGCCTATAAAAACCTTTATGTTGCCTAAACAAGATATAG
TAGGTTTGGATCTGGAAAATCTATATGCCGTAACTAAGACTGACGGCATTCCTATAACTATCAGAGTTAC
ATCAAACGGGTTGTATTGTTATTTTACACATCTTGGTTATATTATTAGATATCCTGTTAAGAGAATAATA
GATTCCGAAGTAGTAGTCTTTGGTGAGGCAGTTAAGGATAAGAACTGGACCGTATATCTCATTAAGCTAA
TAGAGCCTGTGAATGCAATCAATGATAGACTAGAAGAAAGTAAGTATGTTGAATCTAAACTAGTGGATAT
TTGTGATCGGATAGTATTCAAGTCAAAGAAATATGAAGGTCCGTTTACTACAACTAGTGAAGTCGTCGAT
ATGTTATCTACATATTTACCAAAGCAACCAGAAGGTGTTATTCTGTTCTATTCAAAGGGACCTAAATCTA
ACATTGATTTTAAAATTAAAAAGGAAAATACTATAGACCAAACTGCAAATGTAGTATTTAGGTACATGTC
CAGTGAACCAATTATCTTTGGAGAATCGTCTATCTTTGTAGAGTATAAGAAATTTAGCAACGATAAAGGC
TTTCCTAAAGAATATGGTTCTGGTAAGATTGTGTTATATAACGGCGTTAATTATCTAAATAATATCTATT
GTTTGGAATATATTAATACACATAATGAAGTGGGTATTAAGTCCGTGGTTGTACCTATTAAGTTTATAGC
AGAATTCTTAGTTAATGGAGAAATACTTAAACCTAGAATTGATAAAACCATGAAATATATTAACTCAGAA
GATTATTATGGAAATCAACATAATATCATAGTCGAACATTTAAGAGATCAAAGCATCAAAATAGGAGATA
TCTTTAACGAGGATAAACTATCGGATGTGGGACATCAATACGCCAATAATGATAAATTTAGATTAAATCC
AGAAGTTAGTTATTTTACGAATAAACGAACTAGAGGACCGTTGGGAATTTTATCAAACTACGTCAAGACT
CTTCTTATTTCTATGTATTGTTCCAAAACATTTTTAGACGATTCCAACAAACGAAAGGTATTGGCGATTG
ATTTTGGAAACGGTGCTGACCTGGAAAAATACTTTTATGGAGAGATTGCGTTATTGGTAGCGACGGATCC
GGATGCTGATGCTATAGCTAGAGGAAATGAAAGATACAACAAATTAAACTCTGGAATTAAAACCAAGTAC
TACAAATTTGACTACATTCAGGAAACTATTCGATCCGATACATTTGTCTCTAGTGTCAGAGAAGTATTCT
ATTTTGGAAAGTTTAATATCATCGACTGGCAGTTTGCTATCCATTATTCTTTTCATCCGAGACATTATGC
TACCGTCATGAATAACTTATCCGAACTAACTGCTTCTGGAGGCAAGGTATTAATCACTACCATGGACGGA
GACAAATTATCAAAATTAACAGATAAAAAGACTTTTATAATTCATAAGAATTTACCTAGTAGCGAAAACT
ATATGTCTGTAGAAAAAATAGCTGATGATAGAATAGTGGTATATAATCCATCAACAATGTCTACTCCAAT
GACTGAATACATTATCAAAAAGAACGATATAGTCAGAGTGTTTAACGAATACGGATTTGTTCTTGTAGAT
AACGTTGATTTCGCTACAATTATAGAACGAAGTAAAAAGTTTATTAATGGCGCATCTACAATGGAAGATA
GACCGTCTACAAAAAACTTTTTCGAACTAAATAGAGGAGCCATTAAATGTGAAGGTTTAGATGTCGAAGA
CTTACTTAGTTACTATGTTGTTTATGTCTTTTCTAAGCGGTAAAGATCTTCGAATTCACTCCTCAGGTGC
AGGCTGCCTATCAGAAGGTGGTGGCTGGTGTGGCCAATGCCCTGGCTCACAAATACCACTGAGATCGATC
TTTTTCCCTCTGCCAAAAATTATGGGGACATCATGAAGCCCCTTGAGCATCTGACTTCTGGCTAATAAAG
GAAATTTATTTTCATTGCAATAGTGTGTTGGAATTTTTTGTGTCTCTCACTCGGAAGGACATATGGGAGG
GCAAATCATTTAAAACATCAGAATGAGTATTTGGTTTAGAGTTTGGCAACATATGCCCATATGCTGGCTG
CCATGAACAAAGGTTGGCTATAAAGAGGTCATCAGTATATGAAACAGCCCCCTGCTGTCCATTCCTTATT
CCATAGAAAAGCCTTGACTTGAGGTTAGATTTTTTTTATATTTTGTTTTGTGTTATTTTTTTCTTTAACA
TCCCTAAAATTTTCCTTACATGTTTTACTAGCCAGATTTTTCCTCCTCTCCTGACTACTCCCAGTCATAG
CTGTCCCTCTTCTCTTATGGAGATCCCTCGACCTGCAGCCCAAGCTCTGTGGAATGTGTGTCAGTTAGGG
TGTGGAAAGTCCCCAGGCTCCCCAGCAGGCAGAAGTATGCAAAGCATGCATCTCAATTAGTCAGCAACCA
GGTGTGGAAAGTCCCCAGGCTCCCCAGCAGGCAGAAGTATGCAAAGCATGCATCTCAATTAGTCAGCAAC
CATAGTCCCGCCCCTAACTCCGCCCATCCCGCCCCTAACTCCGCCCAGTTCCGCCCATTCTCCGCCCCAT
GGCTGACTAATTTTTTTTATTTATGCAGAGGCCGAGGCCGCCTCGGCCTCTGAGCTATTCCAGAAGTAGT
GAGGAGGCTTTTTTGGAGGCCTAGGCTTTTGCAAAAAGCTTGCATGCCTGCAGGTCGGCCGCCACGACCG
GTGCCGCCACCATCCCCTGACCCACGCCCCTGACCCCTCACAAGGAGACGACCTTCCATGACCGAGTACA
AGCCCACGGTGCGCCTCGCCACCCGCGACGACGTCCCCCGGGCCGTACGCACCCTCGCCGCCGCGTTCGC
CGACTACCCCGCCACGCGCCACACCGTCGACCCGGACCGCCACATCGAGCGGGTCACCGAGCTGCAAGAA
CTCTTCCTCACGCGCGTCGGGCTCGACATCGGCAAGGTGTGGGTCGCGGACGACGGCGCCGCGGTGGCGG
TCTGGACCACGCCGGAGAGCGTCGAAGCGGGGGCGGTGTTCGCCGAGATCGGCCCGCGCATGGCCGAGTT
GAGCGGTTCCCGGCTGGCCGCGCAGCAACAGATGGAAGGCCTCCTGGCGCCGCACCGGCCCAAGGAGCCC
GCGTGGTTCCTGGCCACCGTCGGCGTCTCGCCCGACCACCAGGGCAAGGGTCTGGGCAGCGCCGTCGTGC
TCCCCGGAGTGGAGGCGGCCGAGCGCGCCGGGGTGCCCGCCTTCCTGGAGACCTCCGCGCCCCGCAACCT
CCCCTTCTACGAGCGGCTCGGCTTCACCGTCACCGCCGACGTCGAGGTGCCCGAAGGACCGCGCACCTGG
TGCATGACCCGCAAGCCCGGTGCCTGACGCCCGCCCCACGACCCGCAGCGCCCGACCGAAAGGAGCGCAC
GACCCCATGGCTCCGACCGAAGCCACCCGGGGCGGCCCCGCCGACCCCGCACCCGCCCCCGAGGCCCACC
GACTCTAGAGGATCATAATCAGCCATACCACATTTGTAGAGGTTTTACTTGCTTTAAAAAACCTCCCACA
CCTCCCCCTGAACCTGAAACATAAAATGAATGCAATTGTTGTTGTTAACTTGTTTATTGCAGCTTATAAT
GGTTACAAATAAAGCAATAGCATCACAAATTTCACAAATAAAGCATTTTTTTCACTGCATTCTAGTTGTG
GTTTGTCCAAACTCATCAATGTATCTTATCATGTCTGGATCCGCTGCATTAATGAATCGGCCAACGCGCG
GGGAGAGGCGGTTTGCGTATTGGGCGCTCTTCCGCTTCCTCGCTCACTGACTCGCTGCGCTCGGTCGTTC
GGCTGCGGCGAGCGGTATCAGCTCACTCAAAGGCGGTAATACGGTTATCCACAGAATCAGGGGATAACGC
AGGAAAGAACATGTGAGCAAAAGGCCAGCAAAAGGCCAGGAACCGTAAAAAGGCCGCGTTGCTGGCGTTT
TTCCATAGGCTCCGCCCCCCTGACGAGCATCACAAAAATCGACGCTCAAGTCAGAGGTGGCGAAACCCGA
CAGGACTATAAAGATACCAGGCGTTTCCCCCTGGAAGCTCCCTCGTGCGCTCTCCTGTTCCGACCCTGCC
GCTTACCGGATACCTGTCCGCCTTTCTCCCTTCGGGAAGCGTGGCGCTTTCTCATAGCTCACGCTGTAGG
TATCTCAGTTCGGTGTAGGTCGTTCGCTCCAAGCTGGGCTGTGTGCACGAACCCCCCGTTCAGCCCGACC
GCTGCGCCTTATCCGGTAACTATCGTCTTGAGTCCAACCCGGTAAGACACGACTTATCGCCACTGGCAGC
AGCCACTGGTAACAGGATTAGCAGAGCGAGGTATGTAGGCGGTGCTACAGAGTTCTTGAAGTGGTGGCCT
AACTACGGCTACACTAGAAGAACAGTATTTGGTATCTGCGCTCTGCTGAAGCCAGTTACCTTCGGAAAAA
GAGTTGGTAGCTCTTGATCCGGCAAACAAACCACCGCTGGTAGCGGTGGTTTTTTTGTTTGCAAGCAGCA
GATTACGCGCAGAAAAAAAGGATCTCAAGAAGATCCTTTGATCTTTTCTACGGGGTCTGACGCTCAGTGG
AACGAAAACTCACGTTAAGGGATTTTGGTCATGAGATTATCAAAAAGGATCTTCACCTAGATCCTTTTAA
ATTAAAAATGAAGTTTTAAATCAATCTAAAGTATATATGAGTAAACTTGGTCTGACAGTTACCAATGCTT
AATCAGTGAGGCACCTATCTCAGCGATCTGTCTATTTCGTTCATCCATAGTTGCCTGACTCCCCGTCGTG
TAGATAACTACGATACGGGAGGGCTTACCATCTGGCCCCAGTGCTGCAATGATACCGCGAGACCCACGCT
CACCGGCTCCAGATTTATCAGCAATAAACCAGCCAGCCGGAAGGGCCGAGCGCAGAAGTGGTCCTGCAAC
TTTATCCGCCTCCATCCAGTCTATTAATTGTTGCCGGGAAGCTAGAGTAAGTAGTTCGCCAGTTAATAGT
TTGCGCAACGTTGTTGCCATTGCTACAGGCATCGTGGTGTCACGCTCGTCGTTTGGTATGGCTTCATTCA
GCTCCGGTTCCCAACGATCAAGGCGAGTTACATGATCCCCCATGTTGTGCAAAAAAGCGGTTAGCTCCTT
CGGTCCTCCGATCGTTGTCAGAAGTAAGTTGGCCGCAGTGTTATCACTCATGGTTATGGCAGCACTGCAT
AATTCTCTTACTGTCATGCCATCCGTAAGATGCTTTTCTGTGACTGGTGAGTACTCAACCAAGTCATTCT
GAGAATAGTGTATGCGGCGACCGAGTTGCTCTTGCCCGGCGTCAATACGGGATAATACCGCGCCACATAG
CAGAACTTTAAAAGTGCTCATCATTGGAAAACGTTCTTCGGGGCGAAAACTCTCAAGGATCTTACCGCTG
TTGAGATCCAGTTCGATGTAACCCACTCGTGCACCCAACTGATCTTCAGCATCTTTTACTTTCACCAGCG
TTTCTGGGTGAGCAAAAACAGGAAGGCAAAATGCCGCAAAAAAGGGAATAAGGGCGACACGGAAATGTTG
AATACTCATACTCTTCCTTTTTCAATATTATTGAAGCATTTATCAGGGTTATTGTCTCATGAGCGGATAC
ATATTTGAATGTATTTAGAAAAATAAACAAATAGGGGTTCCGCGCACATTTCCCCGAAAAGTGCCACCTG
GGTCGACATTGATTATTGACTAGTTATTAATAGTAATCAATTACGGGGTCATTAGTTCATAGCCCATATA
TGGAGTTCCGCGTTACATAACTTACGGTAAATGGCCCGCCTGGCTGACCGCCCAACGACCCCCGCCCATT
GACGTCAATAATGACGTATGTTCCCATAGTAACGCCAATAGGGACTTTCCATTGACGTCAATGGGTGGAG
TATTTACGGTAAACTGCCCACTTGGCAGTACATCAAGTGTATCATATGCCAAGTACGCCCCCTATTGACG
TCAATGACGGTAAATGGCCCGCCTGGCATTATGCCCAGTACATGACCTTATGGGACTTTCCTACTTGGCA
GTACATCTACGTATTAGTCATCGCTATTACCATGGTCGAGGTGAGCCCCACGTTCTGCTTCACTCTCCCC
ATCTCCCCCC
